Addgene plasmid #71019: pFOSGE_COF2A10
Purpose: Gateway entry clone
Depositing lab: Alexander Stark. Depositing organization: Research Institute of Molecular Pathology (IMP). Publication: Transcriptional regulators form diverse groups with context-dependent regulatory functions. Stampfel G, Kazmar T, Frank O, Wienerroither S, Reiter F, Stark A. Nature. 2015 Nov 9. doi: 10.1038/nature15545. PubMed 26550828.
Backbone
  Vector backbone: pDONR221
  Backbone manufacturer: Invitrogen
  Backbone size w/o insert (bp): 4762
  Vector type: Gateway entry vector
Growth in bacteria
  Bacterial resistance: Kanamycin, 50 μg/mL
  Growth temperature: 37°C
  Growth strain: DH5alpha
  Copy number: High Copy
Gene/Insert
  Gene/Insert name: Atac2 (alt names: FBgn0032691; CG10414, FBtr0081079)
  Species: D. melanogaster (fly)
  Insert size (bp): 2322
  Entrez Gene: CG10414 (a.k.a. Dmel\CG10414)
  Cloning method: Gateway Cloning
  Sequencing primers: 5′ M13-F20; 3′ M13R
Terms and licenses: Academic/Nonprofit Terms; Industry Terms: Not Available to Industry
How to cite: pFOSGE_COF2A10 was a gift from Alexander Stark (Addgene plasmid # 71019 ; http://n2t.net/addgene:71019 ; RRID:Addgene_71019)
