[The description below was written by a language model from this plasmid's Addgene catalogue record.]
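Description:
pFOSGE_COF2A10 is a Gateway entry clone built on the pDONR221 donor backbone from Invitrogen. It is propagated in standard E. coli cloning strains as a high-copy plasmid under kanamycin selection. The record lists a backbone size of 4762 bp without insert. No feature table is provided, so the origin of replication and the exact positions of the recombination sites are not annotated here. As a general property of entry clones derived from pDONR vectors, the insert replaces the donor's counterselection cassette through a BP recombination reaction and ends up flanked by attL sites. M13 forward and reverse primer sites lie outside the insert and are the ones recorded for sequence verification.

The insert is Atac2 (CG10414, FBgn0032691; transcript FBtr0081079) from Drosophila melanogaster, recorded as 2322 bp and introduced by Gateway cloning. Entry vectors of this type carry no promoter for expressing the insert, and the record mentions no promoter, tags or reporters. It also does not say whether the open reading frame retains its stop codon. The plasmid therefore serves as a shuttle rather than an expression construct: an LR recombination reaction moves the Atac2 sequence into any compatible destination vector, which supplies the promoter, fusion partners and host-specific elements. The clone comes from a study of the context-dependent regulatory functions of transcriptional regulators, which suggests it belongs to a larger set of factor and cofactor entry clones, although the record gives its purpose only as a Gateway entry clone.
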