>Addgene plasmid #71019 | pFOSGE_COF2A10 | depositor partial sequence | sequence record 126961 | insert
ATGAATCGGCCCAGTAACTGGGATGATCCCCAGGGACCATGCCGCTACTGTGAATCGCCGGTGGAGGACG
ACAACTACCTGGAGTGCCAGGAATGCAGGCGGATGGTTCACATCAAATGCCTGCCGCATGCTTGCACGCC
CGGAGATCTTTTAGGCGACGTTTTCTTCGAGTTCACGTGCGTCAAGTGTGTGCTGGATAAAGCTAAGGAA
TCGGTCATACCCTCAGATCTAGAACCCATTAAGGAAGTGATCGTGCGCCAAAGGATACCTTGGCTGCTGG
TGCTCACCCTAACGCTCTACAATCTGTCCATCAAACAAAAGGGCTTGGGACACCATGGATTCTTCCATTG
GCGCACGCACATCATCAGTTTTGTGGACAAGAACTGGAACTATATATTCGGTCCCAATGTGCGGCGTCGC
AAGCAATGGACTGGTTCCGTATCCGGCGCACTGTCCCACAACAGTCCGGAGTACTTTCAGTCTGGTCTGG
ATGTCTTTCAGGAGAACGGCTGGTGGAAACTGGCCAAGCCCTTTCAAACCCCAAGAAGCGTTCTCAAAGA
ATATGAGAAAAAGCAACAGTTGCGGCTACAAATGCGTATTGAAAAGCGGTTGCCTGCAGCGGACGAGACC
AGCTGTAGCAGCGAGATCTCAGTGGCGGATCATGCCCAGGATAACCCACCGCTTATTAAAGCAGAAGCTG
AGAAACCCAGTTCAACAGAGGGCTGTGCGCGAACAATTCCCCACATGGGCCGTTTGCCAAAGATACAAAC
ACAACCTTCACCCTTGTCACAGGAAACGCTTCCAGGGCCACCAATTCTTCAAGAAAATATAGCGCCACCA
AGTCAGAAGGAGGAAGAACCACAGAATCAGCCTATGAGCATGGTCCAAGCAGGCCTGATGGATTTTCTGG
CTGAAAGTTTGGAAAGCGATGATTTTACCATGTTTGGTAACCTACCAGGCATAATGCCCCCACCCCTGAT
TGGAGCGGGTAAAAATGATTTCTTCATGACCGAGCCGTTGCTTCACGCACCTTTGAATAATGAAGGTCTT
TTCGACATGGATACAAATTTTGCCATACCAAATACCGCTGATGAGACCAAACCCATATCAACAGAAGAAC
CTGCAGCCGAAAGCAGCGAGGAACAAAAAGAAGGCGAGGTAGAAGATGAAAAGCCAGAAGAGGACGAATC
ACCCGACTATCAGCCACGCATCGTACAGGTTACAAATTACCAGGCGCAAGAGGCAAACGAAAGCATCAAA
GAGGAACCACTAGAAGAGATAATGCAAGATGATGACGTCACGACAAATAGCAAATCCTCTATCCTAGAGC
CTTGCAAACCGAGTGGATTTGTCAGACAACCACGGCGAAATTGGCCCTGGTTGCAGGAGGCGCAGGATCC
CGATGACATGGCCATTCCTAGCGAAAATCTCAAACTAATAAATGCATACGAAGAACAGAAGTTGTACCAG
CGACTCGATAGAATATTCGCACTGGAGCATCAGTGCCACATATCCATACCTGCCTATGTGCGGCGCCTAT
ATCGAAAACTTTCTCTTCGAAAATGGAAAAGGGACCACAATCGACACATATTTAACTTGGACGAGCACAT
AGATCCCCTGGGAAGAGCACGCCTAAAGATGCTGGGTCATCAGAAGGCCGAAATTCTTGACAGATATCAG
TTGTTAGCCCATTCACGACAAGATGCAAGGAGCTCCTTTCACGCCCGCCTGGCGGGATGCACTCAATACG
AGCTCTTTGAATCGCCCTACTCTCAAAGAGTTCTTCATCCATTTATCTTTCGGAGCGAAACGATGGCTCC
TCCATGGCTGAAGCTTATGTGCGAGCTGCAGCATAGAGTAAACGGATCTCATCCCACAAGATCTACCATC
GACTTCTGTTTTGTGAGACCGCAGCATATTCCGGCCGTAAACGCATTACTCCAAAGTACTTTTTGGCCAA
ACATTGATGTAAGCGAGTGTTTGAGCTACCCGGACTACAGTGTAGTGGCGTTGTACAAGAAACTGGTCAT
CGGTTGCGGATTCCTAGTGCCCGACGTAGGTTACAACGAGGCCTACATCTCATTCATGGCGGTGCGGCCG
TGCTGGCAACGCAGTGGCATCGCCAGCTTCATGTTATATCACCTTATCCAGACATGTATGTCCAAGGACA
TAACGTTGCACGTTTCCGCCACCAACGCGGCCGTCATGTTGTACCAGAAATTCGGATTTAAGATGGAGGA
AATCATCTTGGACTTTTATGACAAGTATCTGCCTCTGGACTCGAAACAGAGCAGAAATGCCTTCTTTTTG
AGATTACAAAGA
