>Addgene plasmid #71019 | pFOSGE_COF2A10 | addgene partial sequence | sequence record 131592 | M13-F20 5'-TGTAAAACGACGGCCAGT-3'
TTTTTTTTGACTGATAGTGACCTGTTCGTTGCAACAAATTGATGAGCAATGCTTTTTTATAATGCCAACT
TTGTACAAAAAAGCAGGCTTCATGAATCGGCCCAGTAACTGGGATGATCCCCAGGGACCATGCCGCTACT
GTGAATCGCCGGTGGAGGACGACAACTACCTGGAGTGCCAGGAATGCAGGCGGATGGTTCACATCAAATG
CCTGCCGCATGCTTGCACGCCCGGAGATCTTTTAGGCGACGTTTTCTTCGAGTTCACGTGCGTCAAGTGT
GTGCTGGATAAAGCTAAGGAATCGGTCATACCCTCAGATCTAGAACCCATTAAGGAAGTGATCGTGCGCC
AAAGGATACCTTGGCTGCTGGTGCTCACCCTAACGCTCTACAATCTGTCCATCAAACAAAAGGGCTTGGG
ACACCATGGATTCTTCCATTGGCGCACGCACATCATCAGTTTTGTGGACAAGAACTGGAACTATATATTC
GGTCCCAATGTGCGGCGTCGCAAGCAATGGACTGGTTCCGTATCCGGCGCACTGTCCCACAACAGTCCGG
AGTACTTTCAGTCTGGTCTGGATGTCTTTCAGGAGAACGGCTGGTGGAAACTGGCCAAGCCCTTTCAAAC
CCCAAGAAGCGTTCTCAAAGAATATGAGAAAA
