>Addgene plasmid #71019 | pFOSGE_COF2A10 | addgene partial sequence | sequence record 131594 | M13-Rev 5'-CAGGAAACAGCTATGACC-3'
ATTTTATTTTGACTGATAGTGACCTGTTCGTTGCAACAAATTGATAAGCAATGCTTTCTTATAATGCCAA
CTTTGTACAAGAAAGCTGGGTCTCTTTGTAATCTCAAAAAGAAGGCATTTCTGCTCTGTTTCGAGTCCAG
AGGCAGATACTTGTCATAAAAGTCCAAGATGATTTCCTCCATCTTAAATCCGAATTTCTGGTACAACATG
ACGGCCGCGTTGGTGGCGGAAACGTGCAACGTTATGTCCTTGGACATACATGTCTGGATAAGGTGATATA
ACATGAAGCTGGCGATGCCACTGCGTTGCCAGCACGGCCGCACCGCCATGAATGAGATGTAGGCCTCGTT
GTAACCTACGTCGGGCACTAGGAATCCGCAACCGATGACCAGTTTCTTGTACAACGCCACTACACTGTAG
TCCGGGTAGCTCAAACACTCGCTTACATCAATGTTTGGCCAAAAAGTACTTTGGAGTAATGCGTTTACGG
CCGGAATATGCTGCGGTCTCACAAAACAGAAGTCGATGGTAGATCTTGTGGGATGAGATCCGTTTACTCT
ATGCTGCAGCTCGCACATAAGCTTCAGCCATGGAGGAGCCATCGTTTCGCTCCGAAAGATAAATGGATGA
AGAACTCTTTGAGAGTAGGGCGATTCAAAGAGCTCGTATTGAGTGCAT
